Addgene plasmid #160534: pTricHis-ILY-HB2lock-N338W
Purpose: Expression of inserted ILY variant
Depositing lab: Doryen Bubeck. Depositing organization: Imperial College London. Publication: Structural basis for tuning activity and membrane specificity of bacterial cytolysins. Shah NR, Voisin TB, Parsons ES, Boyd CM, Hoogenboom BW, Bubeck D. Nat Commun. 2020 Nov 16;11(1):5818. doi: 10.1038/s41467-020-19482-6. PubMed 33199689.
Backbone
  Vector backbone: pTricHisA
  Backbone manufacturer: ThermoFisher
  Vector type: Bacterial Expression
Growth in bacteria
  Bacterial resistance: Ampicillin, 100 μg/mL
  Growth temperature: 37°C
  Growth strain: DH5alpha
  Growth instructions: Depositor recommends using BL21 (DE3) for protein expression and purification.
  Copy number: High Copy
Gene/Insert
  Gene/Insert name: ILY-HB2lock-N338W
  Species: Streptococcus intermedius
  Insert size (bp): 1608
  Mutation: Y208C, D322C, N338W
  Tag / fusion protein: His-Tag (N terminal on backbone)
  Cloning method: Restriction Enzyme; 5′ cloning site Unknown (unknown if destroyed); 3′ cloning site Unknown (unknown if destroyed)
Terms and licenses: Academic/Nonprofit Terms; Industry Terms: Not Available to Industry
Depositor comments: ILY gene is codon optimized, and all native Cys removed, before additional mutations were added.
How to cite: pTricHis-ILY-HB2lock-N338W was a gift from Doryen Bubeck (Addgene plasmid # 160534 ; http://n2t.net/addgene:160534 ; RRID:Addgene_160534)
