[The description below was written by a language model from this plasmid's Addgene catalogue record and pLannotate feature annotations shown in this document.]
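Description:
pTricHis-ILY-HB2lock-N338W is a bacterial expression plasmid built on the commercial pTrcHis A backbone (recorded as pTricHisA) for producing an engineered variant of intermedilysin (ILY), the cholesterol-dependent cytolysin of Streptococcus intermedius. It replicates in E. coli from a high-copy ColE1/pMB1-type origin and is selected with ampicillin through the bla (AmpR) cassette. A pBR322 bom region and only a fragment of rop are also present. The plasmid carries its own lacI gene under the lacIq promoter, so repression does not depend on the host strain. The depositor suggests a BL21(DE3)-type strain for protein production.

Expression is driven by the hybrid trc promoter with a downstream lac operator, making it IPTG-inducible. The rrnG antiterminator and a short minicistron with a ribosome binding site precede the coding region to support transcription and translation, and the rrnB T1 and T2 terminators follow it. The backbone contributes an N-terminal leader consisting of a His tag (annotated here as a fragment of a composite 6xHis tag), the T7 gene 10 leader and the Xpress epitope with its enterokinase cleavage site, allowing affinity purification, detection and tag removal.

The roughly 1.6 kb insert is codon optimized and has all native cysteines removed. It then carries Y208C and D322C, the cysteine pair suggested by the "HB2lock" name, although the record does not explain that name, plus N338W. The automated annotation labels this region as pneumolysin (ply), reflecting similarity to a related family member rather than the recorded identity. The stated purpose is expression of this ILY variant, in the context of structural work on how cytolysin activity and membrane specificity are tuned.
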