Features (pLannotate 1.2.2; 20 found; start..end, strand, type, name):
     96..125     +  promoter       trc promoter: strong E. coli promoter; hybrid between the trp and lac UV5 promoters
    133..149     +  protein_bind   lac operator: The lac repressor binds to the lac operator to inhibit transcription in E. coli. This inhibition can be relieved by adding lactose or isopropyl-β-D-thiogalactopyranoside (IPTG). lac repressor encoded by lacI
    166..235     +  misc_feature   rrnG antiterminator: antiterminator from the E. coli rrnG leader region (Berg et al., 1989)
    286..312     +  CDS            minicistron: synthetic cistron containing a ribosome binding site (Shine-Dalgarno sequence), for enhancing the bacterial expression of a downstream cistron (Schoner, 1997) This first cistron should terminate 3 bp upstream of the ATG for the second cistron.
    328..348     +  CDS            capTEV™ (fragment): composite tag for in vivo biotinylation, TEV protease cleavage, and 6xHis tagging
    349..381     +  CDS            T7 tag (gene 10 leader): leader peptide from bacteriophage T7 gene 10 promotes efficient translation in E. coli
    385..408     +  CDS            Xpress™ tag: Xpress™ epitope tag, including an enterokinase recognition and cleavage site
    502..1911    +  CDS            ply: TACY_STRP2 - Experimental evidence at protein level: Swiss-Prot protein existence level 1. A cholesterol-dependent toxin that causes cytolysis by forming pores in cholesterol-containing host membranes. After binding to target membranes, the protein undergoes a major conformation change, leading to its insertion in the host membrane and formation of an oligomeric pore complex. Cholesterol is required for binding to host membranes, membrane insertion and pore formation; cholesterol binding is mediated by a Thr-Leu pair in the C-terminus. Can be reversibly inactivated by oxidation. From Streptoco
   2020..2135    +  ncRNA          5S rRNA: Accession: RF00001 - 5S ribosomal RNA
   2139..2225    +  terminator     rrnB T1 terminator: Escherichia coli rrnB; transcription terminator T1 from the E. coli rrnB gene
   2317..2344    +  terminator     rrnB T2 terminator: transcription terminator T2 from the E. coli rrnB gene
   2363..2454    +  promoter       AmpR promoter: bla
   2455..3315    +  CDS            AmpR: β-lactamase; bla; confers resistance to ampicillin, carbenicillin, and related antibiotics
   3486..4074    +  rep_origin     ori: high-copy-number ColE1/pMB1/pBR322/pUC origin of replication
   4260..4400    -  misc_feature   bom: basis of mobility region from pBR322
   4502..4542    -  CDS            rop (fragment): Rop protein, which maintains plasmids at low copy number; rop
   4586..4663    +  promoter       lacIq promoter: lacI (mutant); In the lacIq allele, a single base change in the promoter boosts expression of the lacI gene about 10-fold.
   4664..5746    +  CDS            lacI: lac repressor; lacI; The lac repressor binds to the lac operator to inhibit transcription in E. coli. This inhibition can be relieved by adding lactose or isopropyl-β-D-thiogalactopyranoside (IPTG).
   5788..5805    +  promoter       tet promoter (fragment): E. coli promoter for tetracycline efflux protein gene
   5801..20      -  CDS            yciV (fragment) (across the origin): RNAAM_ECOLI - Also known as trpH From Escherichia coli (strain K12).
>Addgene plasmid #160534 | pTricHis-ILY-HB2lock-N338W | addgene full sequence | sequence record 322566 | Addgene NGS Result
GCATAATTCGTGTCGCTCAAGGCGCACTCCCGTTCTGGATAATGTTTTTTGCGCCGACATCATAACGGTT
CTGGCAAATATTCTGAAATGAGCTGTTGACAATTAATCATCCGGCTCGTATAATGTGTGGAATTGTGAGC
GGATAACAATTTCACACAGGAAACAGCGCCGCTGAGAAAAAGCGAAGCGGCACTGCTCTTTAACAATTTA
TCAGACAATCTGTGTGGGCACTCGACCGGAATTATCGATTAACTTTATTATTAAAAATTAAAGAGGTATA
TATTAATGTATCGATTAAATAAGGAGGAATAAACCATGGGGGGTTCTCATCATCATCATCATCATGGTAT
GGCTAGCATGACTGGTGGACAGCAAATGGGTCGGGATCTGTACGACGATGACGATAAGGATCGATGGGGA
TCCGAAACCCCGACGAAACCGAAAGCGGCCCAGACCGAAAAGAAAACCGAGAAAAAACCGGAAAACAGCA
ATTCTGAAGCAGCTAAAAAAGCGCTGAACGATTATATTTGGGGCCTGCAGTACGACAAACTGAACATCCT
GACCCATCAAGGTGAAAAACTGAAAAATCATAGCTCTCGTGAAGCCTTTCACCGTCCGGGCGAATACGTG
GTTATCGAAAAGAAAAAACAGAGTATCTCCAACGCGACCTCGAAACTGAGCGTGAGTTCCGCCAATGATG
ACCGTATTTTTCCGGGCGCGCTGCTGAAAGCTGATCAAAGCCTGCTGGAAAACCTGCCGACCCTGATTCC
GGTCAATCGCGGTAAAACCACGATCTCAGTGAACCTGCCGGGCCTGAAAAACGGTGAATCGAATCTGACG
GTCGAAAACCCGTCAAATTCGACCGTGCGTACGGCGGTTAACAATCTGGTCGAAAAATGGATTCAGAACT
ACAGTAAAACCCATGCAGTGCCGGCTCGCATGCAGTGCGAAAGCATCTCTGCACAAAGTATGTCCCAGCT
GCAAGCGAAATTTGGCGCCGATTTCAGCAAAGTGGGTGCTCCGCTGAACGTGGACTTTTCATCGGTTCAC
AAAGGCGAAAAACAGGTTTTCATCGCAAACTTCCGTCAAGTTTACTACACCGCTTCTGTCGATAGTCCGA
ACAGCCCGTCGGCGCTGTTCGGCAGTGGTATTACCCCGACGGACCTGATCAACCGTGGCGTTAATTCCAA
AACCCCGCCGGTCTATGTGTCCAATGTGAGCTATGGCCGCGCGATGTACGTTAAATTTGAAACCACGAGC
AAATCTACCAAAGTGCAGGCGGCCATCTGTGCCGTCGTGAAAGGCGCAAAACTGAAAGCTGGTACGGAAT
ACGAATGGATCCTGAAAAACACCAAAATCACGGCAGTTGTCCTGGGCGGTAATCCGGGCGAAGCCAGCAA
AGTTATTACCGGTAATATCGATACGCTGAAAGACCTGATTCAGAAAGGTTCGAACTTTAGCGCGCAATCT
CCGGCCGTTCCGATCAGTTATACCACGTCCTTCGTCAAAGATAATAGCATTGCAACCATCCAGAACAATA
CGGACTATATTGAAACCAAAGTGACGTCTTACAAAGATGGCGCTCTGACCCTGAACCATGACGGTGCGTT
TGTCGCCCGCTTCTATGTGTACTGGGAAGAACTGGGCCACGATGCAGACGGTTATGAAACCATTCGTAGT
CGCTCCTGGTCAGGCAACGGTTATAATCGTGGCGCCCATTACAGCACCACGCTGCGCTTTAAGGGTAACG
TTCGTAATATCCGCGTTAAAGTCCTGGGCGCAACCGGTCTGGCTTGGGAACCGTGGCGTCTGATTTACAG
CAAAAACGATCTGCCGCTGGTGCCGCAGCGCAATATCTCTACCTGGGGCACCACGCTGCACCCGCAATTC
GAAGATAAAGTGGTTAAAGATAACACGGACTAAGAATTCGAAGCTTGGCTGTTTTGGCGGATGAGAGAAG
ATTTTCAGCCTGATACAGATTAAATCAGAACGCAGAAGCGGTCTGATAAAACAGAATTTGCCTGGCGGCA
GTAGCGCGGTGGTCCCACCTGACCCCATGCCGAACTCAGAAGTGAAACGCCGTAGCGCCGATGGTAGTGT
GGGGTCTCCCCATGCGAGAGTAGGGAACTGCCAGGCATCAAATAAAACGAAAGGCTCAGTCGAAAGACTG
GGCCTTTCGTTTTATCTGTTGTTTGTCGGTGAACGCTCTCCTGAGTAGGACAAATCCGCCGGGAGCGGAT
TTGAACGTTGCGAAGCAACGGCCCGGAGGGTGGCGGGCAGGACGCCCGCCATAAACTGCCAGGCATCAAA
TTAAGCAGAAGGCCATCCTGACGGATGGCCTTTTTGCGTTTCTACAAACTCTTTTGTTTATTTTTCTAAA
TACATTCAAATATGTATCCGCTCATGAGACAATAACCCTGATAAATGCTTCAATAATATTGAAAAAGGAA
GAGTATGAGTATTCAACATTTCCGTGTCGCCCTTATTCCCTTTTTTGCGGCATTTTGCCTTCCTGTTTTT
GCTCACCCAGAAACGCTGGTGAAAGTAAAAGATGCTGAAGATCAGTTGGGTGCACGAGTGGGTTACATCG
AACTGGATCTCAACAGCGGTAAGATCCTTGAGAGTTTTCGCCCCGAAGAACGTTTTCCAATGATGAGCAC
TTTTAAAGTTCTGCTATGTGGCGCGGTATTATCCCGTGTTGACGCCGGGCAAGAGCAACTCGGTCGCCGC
ATACACTATTCTCAGAATGACTTGGTTGAGTACTCACCAGTCACAGAAAAGCATCTTACGGATGGCATGA
CAGTAAGAGAATTATGCAGTGCTGCCATAACCATGAGTGATAACACTGCGGCCAACTTACTTCTGACAAC
GATCGGAGGACCGAAGGAGCTAACCGCTTTTTTGCACAACATGGGGGATCATGTAACTCGCCTTGATCGT
TGGGAACCGGAGCTGAATGAAGCCATACCAAACGACGAGCGTGACACCACGATGCCTGTAGCAATGGCAA
CAACGTTGCGCAAACTATTAACTGGCGAACTACTTACTCTAGCTTCCCGGCAACAATTAATAGACTGGAT
GGAGGCGGATAAAGTTGCAGGACCACTTCTGCGCTCGGCCCTTCCGGCTGGCTGGTTTATTGCTGATAAA
TCTGGAGCCGGTGAGCGTGGGTCTCGCGGTATCATTGCAGCACTGGGGCCAGATGGTAAGCCCTCCCGTA
TCGTAGTTATCTACACGACGGGGAGTCAGGCAACTATGGATGAACGAAATAGACAGATCGCTGAGATAGG
TGCCTCACTGATTAAGCATTGGTAACTGTCAGACCAAGTTTACTCATATATACTTTAGATTGATTTAAAA
CTTCATTTTTAATTTAAAAGGATCTAGGTGAAGATCCTTTTTGATAATCTCATGACCAAAATCCCTTAAC
GTGAGTTTTCGTTCCACTGAGCGTCAGACCCCGTAGAAAAGATCAAAGGATCTTCTTGAGATCCTTTTTT
TCTGCGCGTAATCTGCTGCTTGCAAACAAAAAAACCACCGCTACCAGCGGTGGTTTGTTTGCCGGATCAA
GAGCTACCAACTCTTTTTCCGAAGGTAACTGGCTTCAGCAGAGCGCAGATACCAAATACTGTCCTTCTAG
TGTAGCCGTAGTTAGGCCACCACTTCAAGAACTCTGTAGCACCGCCTACATACCTCGCTCTGCTAATCCT
GTTACCAGTGGCTGCTGCCAGTGGCGATAAGTCGTGTCTTACCGGGTTGGACTCAAGACGATAGTTACCG
GATAAGGCGCAGCGGTCGGGCTGAACGGGGGGTTCGTGCACACAGCCCAGCTTGGAGCGAACGACCTACA
CCGAACTGAGATACCTACAGCGTGAGCTATGAGAAAGCGCCACGCTTCCCGAAGGGAGAAAGGCGGACAG
GTATCCGGTAAGCGGCAGGGTCGGAACAGGAGAGCGCACGAGGGAGCTTCCAGGGGGAAACGCCTGGTAT
CTTTATAGTCCTGTCGGGTTTCGCCACCTCTGACTTGAGCGTCGATTTTTGTGATGCTCGTCAGGGGGGC
GGAGCCTATGGAAAAACGCCAGCAACGCGGCCTTTTTACGGTTCCTGGCCTTTTGCTGGCCTTTTGCTCA
CATGTTCTTTCCTGCGTTATCCCCTGATTCTGTGGATAACCGTATTACCGCCTTTGAGTGAGCTGATACC
GCTCGCCGCAGCCGAACGACCGAGCGCAGCGAGTCAGTGAGCGAGGAAGCGGAAGAGCGCCTGATGCGGT
ATTTTCTCCTTACGCATCTGTGCGGTATTTCACACCGCATATGGTGCACTCTCAGTACAATCTGCTCTGA
TGCCGCATAGTTAAGCCAGTATACACTCCGCTATCGCTACGTGACTGGGTCATGGCTGCGCCCCGACACC
CGCCAACACCCGCTGACGCGCCCTGACGGGCTTGTCTGCTCCCGGCATCCGCTTACAGACAAGCTGTGAC
CGTCTCCGGGAGCTGCATGTGTCAGAGGTTTTCACCGTCATCACCGAAACGCGCGAGGCAGCAGATCAAT
TCGCGCGCGAAGGCGAAGCGGCATGCATTTACGTTGACACCATCGAATGGTGCAAAACCTTTCGCGGTAT
GGCATGATAGCGCCCGGAAGAGAGTCAATTCAGGGTGGTGAATGTGAAACCAGTAACGTTATACGATGTC
GCAGAGTATGCCGGTGTCTCTTATCAGACCGTTTCCCGCGTGGTGAACCAGGCCAGCCACGTTTCTGCGA
AAACGCGGGAAAAAGTGGAAGCGGCGATGGCGGAGCTGAATTACATTCCCAACCGCGTGGCACAACAACT
GGCGGGCAAACAGTCGTTGCTGATTGGCGTTGCCACCTCCAGTCTGGCCCTGCACGCGCCGTCGCAAATT
GTCGCGGCGATTAAATCTCGCGCCGATCAACTGGGTGCCAGCGTGGTGGTGTCGATGGTAGAACGAAGCG
GCGTCGAAGCCTGTAAAGCGGCGGTGCACAATCTTCTCGCGCAACGCGTCAGTGGGCTGATCATTAACTA
TCCGCTGGATGACCAGGATGCCATTGCTGTGGAAGCTGCCTGCACTAATGTTCCGGCGTTATTTCTTGAT
GTCTCTGACCAGACACCCATCAACAGTATTATTTTCTCCCATGAAGACGGTACGCGACTGGGCGTGGAGC
ATCTGGTCGCATTGGGTCACCAGCAAATCGCGCTGTTAGCGGGCCCATTAAGTTCTGTCTCGGCGCGTCT
GCGTCTGGCTGGCTGGCATAAATATCTCACTCGCAATCAAATTCAGCCGATAGCGGAACGGGAAGGCGAC
TGGAGTGCCATGTCCGGTTTTCAACAAACCATGCAAATGCTGAATGAGGGCATCGTTCCCACTGCGATGC
TGGTTGCCAACGATCAGATGGCGCTGGGCGCAATGCGCGCCATTACCGAGTCCGGGCTGCGCGTTGGTGC
GGATATCTCGGTAGTGGGATACGACGATACCGAAGACAGCTCATGTTATATCCCGCCGTTAACCACCATC
AAACAGGATTTTCGCCTGCTGGGGCAAACCAGCGTGGACCGCTTGCTGCAACTCTCTCAGGGCCAGGCGG
TGAAGGGCAATCAGCTGTTGCCCGTCTCACTGGTGAAAAGAAAAACCACCCTGGCGCCCAATACGCAAAC
CGCCTCTCCCCGCGCGTTGGCCGATTCATTAATGCAGCTGGCACGACAGGTTTCCCGACTGGAAAGCGGG
CAGTGAGCGCAACGCAATTAATGTAAGTTAGCGCGAATTGATCTGGTTTGACAGCTTATCATCGACTGCA
CGGTGCACCAATGCTTCTGGCGTCAGGCAGCCATCGGAAGCTGTGGTATGGCTGTGCAGGTCGTAAATCA
CT
